Addgene plasmid #203854: Tet-O-FUW-NR3C1-P2A-mCherry
Purpose: Tet-inducible lentiviral plasmid expressing NR3C1-P2A-mCherry, with ORF specific barcode close to 3'LTR site
Depositing lab: Andrea Califano. Depositing organization: Columbia University. Publication: Systematic elucidation and pharmacological targeting of tumor-infiltrating regulatory T cell master regulators. Obradovic A, Ager C, Turunen M, Nirschl T, Khosravi-Maharlooei M, Iuga A, Jackson CM, Yegnasubramanian S, Tomassoni L, Fernandez EC, McCann P, Rogava M, DeMarzo AM, Kochel CM, Allaf M, Bivalacqua T, Lim M, Realubit R, Karan C, Drake CG, Califano A. Cancer Cell. 2023 May 8;41(5):933-949.e11. doi: 10.1016/j.ccell.2023.04.003. Epub 2023 Apr 27. PubMed 37116491.
Backbone
  Vector backbone: Tet-O-FUW
  Vector type: Mammalian Expression
Growth in bacteria
  Bacterial resistance: Ampicillin, 100 μg/mL
  Growth temperature: Room Temperature
  Growth strain: NEB Stable
  Copy number: High Copy
Gene/Insert
  Gene/Insert name: NR3C1
  Species: H. sapiens (human)
  Entrez Gene: NR3C1 (a.k.a. GCCR, GCR, GCRST, GR, GRL)
  Cloning method: Restriction Enzyme; 5′ cloning site unknown (unknown if destroyed)
Terms and licenses: Academic/Nonprofit Terms; Industry Terms: Not Available to Industry
How to cite: Tet-O-FUW-NR3C1-P2A-mCherry was a gift from Andrea Califano (Addgene plasmid # 203854 ; http://n2t.net/addgene:203854 ; RRID:Addgene_203854)
