[The description below was written by a language model from this plasmid's Addgene catalogue record and pLannotate feature annotations shown in this document.]
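Description:
Tet-O-FUW-NR3C1-P2A-mCherry is an 11.7 kb HIV-1-based lentiviral transfer plasmid built on the Tet-O-FUW backbone for doxycycline/tetracycline-inducible expression of the human glucocorticoid receptor gene NR3C1 in mammalian cells. In bacteria it replicates from a high-copy ColE1/pUC-type origin and is selected with ampicillin through the bla gene; an f1 origin is also present. The backbone additionally carries an SV40/EM7-driven bleomycin/Zeocin resistance cassette that lies outside the LTR-flanked region, so it would not be transferred with the packaged viral genome.

The viral genome is transcribed in packaging cells from a CMV enhancer/promoter fused to a truncated 5' LTR, followed by the Ψ packaging signal with a partial gag sequence, the Rev response element for nuclear export of the unspliced RNA, and the cPPT/CTS. The internal expression cassette consists of a tetracycline response element (tetO repeats) joined to a minimal CMV promoter, which is active only when a tetracycline-controlled transactivator is supplied; the plasmid itself does not encode one. This promoter drives the NR3C1 open reading frame linked, according to the construct name, through a P2A self-cleaving peptide to mCherry, so that the receptor and the red fluorescent reporter are produced as separate proteins from one transcript and fluorescence marks induced cells. A WPRE downstream enhances transcript expression, and the cassette ends at the 3' LTR, followed by a bGH polyadenylation signal. The catalogue entry notes an ORF-specific barcode placed near the 3' LTR, which is not annotated in the feature table. Such a barcode would allow the ORF to be identified by sequencing, for instance in pooled overexpression experiments, though the record does not state this use.
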