Features (pLannotate 1.2.2; 34 found; start..end, strand, type, name):
      1..147     -  LTR            5' LTR (truncated) (fragment): truncated 5' long terminal repeat (LTR) from HIV-1
    138..337     -  promoter       CMV promoter: human cytomegalovirus (CMV) immediate early promoter
    338..717     -  enhancer       CMV enhancer: human cytomegalovirus immediate early enhancer
    872..924     +  misc_feature   bom (fragment): basis of mobility region from pBR322
    983..1087    +  promoter       AmpR promoter: bla
   1088..1948    +  CDS            AmpR: β-lactamase; bla; confers resistance to ampicillin, carbenicillin, and related antibiotics
   2119..2707    +  rep_origin     ori: high-copy-number ColE1/pMB1/pBR322/pUC origin of replication
   2890..2982    +  CDS            lacI (fragment): lac repressor; lacI; The lac repressor binds to the lac operator to inhibit transcription in E. coli. This inhibition can be relieved by adding lactose or isopropyl-β-D-thiogalactopyranoside (IPTG).
   2995..3016    +  protein_bind   CAP binding site: CAP binding activates transcription in the presence of cAMP. E. coli catabolite activator protein
   3031..3061    +  promoter       lac promoter: promoter for the E. coli lac operon
   3065..3087    +  protein_bind   lac operator (fragment): The lac repressor binds to the lac operator to inhibit transcription in E. coli. This inhibition can be relieved by adding lactose or isopropyl-β-D-thiogalactopyranoside (IPTG). lac repressor encoded by lacI
   3158..3279    -  polyA_signal   SV40 poly(A) signal: SV40 polyadenylation signal
   3274..3399    -  CDS            ble (fragment): BLE_KLEPN - Experimental evidence at protein level: Swiss-Prot protein existence level 1. Binding protein with a strong affinity to the bleomycin family of antibiotics. Binds to CL990; an antimitotic-antibiotic compound. From Klebsiella pneumoniae.
   3409..3783    -  CDS            BleoR: antibiotic-binding protein; Sh ble from Streptoalloteichus hindustanus; confers resistance to bleomycin, phleomycin, and Zeocin™
   3802..3849    -  promoter       EM7 promoter: synthetic bacterial promoter&nbsp
   3897..4226    -  promoter       SV40 promoter: SV40 enhancer and early promoter
   4240..4668    -  rep_origin     f1 ori (sequence partly withheld): f1 bacteriophage origin of replication; arrow indicates direction of (+) strand synthesis
   4689..4710    -  promoter       SV40 promoter (fragment): SV40 enhancer and early promoter
   4714..4938    -  polyA_signal   bGH poly(A) signal: bovine growth hormone polyadenylation signal
   4970..5150    -  LTR            5' LTR (truncated): truncated 5' long terminal repeat (LTR) from HIV-1
   5158..5327    -  LTR            5' LTR (fragment): 5' long terminal repeat (LTR) from HIV-1
   5374..5736    -  CDS            nef (fragment): NEF_HV1LA - Experimental evidence at protein level: Swiss-Prot protein existence level 1. Extracellular Nef protein targets CD4(+) T-lymphocytes for apoptosis by interacting with CXCR4 surface receptors. From Human immunodeficiency virus type 1 group M subtype B (isolate Lai) (HIV-1).
   5721..6309    -  misc_feature   WPRE: woodchuck hepatitis virus posttranscriptional regulatory element
   6335..7039    -  CDS            mCherry: mCherry is a basic (constitutively fluorescent) red fluorescent protein published in 2004, derived from Discosoma sp.. It is reported to be a very rapidly-maturing monomer with low acid sensitivity.
   7130..9460    -  CDS            NR3C1: GCR_HUMAN - Also known as GRL. Experimental evidence at protein level: Swiss-Prot protein existence level 1. [Isoform Alpha-D3]: Has lowest transcriptional activation activity of all isoforms created by alternative initiation (PubMed:15866175, PubMed:23820903). Has transcriptional repression activity (PubMed:23303127). From Homo sapiens (Human).
   9567..9605    -  promoter       minimal CMV promoter: human cytomegalovirus (CMV) immediate early promoter
   9623..9800    -  protein_bind   tetracycline response element (fragment): contains seven copies of the tetracycline operator tetO tetracycline repressor TetR
   9905..9932    -  promoter       tetR/tetA promoters (fragment): tetR; overlapping promoters for bacterial tetR and tetA
   9981..10098   -  misc_feature   cPPT/CTS: central polypurine tract and central termination sequence of HIV-1
  10148..10248   -  CDS            Rev (fragment): human immunodeficiency virus 1 (HIV-1) Rev protein; rev; enhances nuclear export of unspliced and incompletely spliced viral mRNAs
  10625..10858   -  misc_feature   RRE: The Rev response element (RRE) of HIV-1 allows for Rev-dependent mRNA export from the nucleus to the cytoplasm.
  11004..11367   -  CDS            HIV-1 gag (fragment): gag protein from human immunodeficiency virus 1; gag
  11351..11476   -  misc_feature   HIV-1 Ψ: packaging signal of human immunodeficiency virus type 1
  11523..11703   -  LTR            5' LTR (truncated): truncated 5' long terminal repeat (LTR) from HIV-1
>Addgene plasmid #203854 | Tet-O-FUW-NR3C1-P2A-mCherry | addgene full sequence | sequence record 417519 | Addgene NGS Result
CAACAGACGGGCACACACTACTTGAAGCACTCAAGGCAAGCTTTATTGAGGCTTAAGCAGTGGGTTCCCT
AGTTAGCCAGAGAGCTCCCAGGCTCAGATCTGGTCTAACCAGAGAGACCCAGTACAGGCAAAACGCGCTG
CTTATATAGACCTCCCACCGTACACGCCTACCGCCCATTTGCGTCAATGGGGCGGAGTTGTTACGACATT
TTGGAAAGTCCCGTTGATTTTGGTGCCAAAACAAACTCCCATTGACGTCAATGGGGTGGAGACTTGGAAA
TCCCCGTGAGTCAAACCGCTATCCACGCCCATTGATGTACTGCCAAAACCGCATCACCATGGTAATAGCG
ATGACTAATACGTAGATGTACTGCCAAGTAGGAAAGTCCCATAAGGTCATGTACTGGGCATAATGCCAGG
CGGGCCATTTACCGTCATTGACGTCAATAGGGGGCGTACTTGGCATATGATACACTTGATGTACTGCCAA
GTGGGCAGTTTACCGTAAATACTCCACCCATTGACGTCAATGGAAAGTCCCTATTGGCGTTACTATGGGA
ACATACGTCATTATTGACGTCAATGGGCGGGGGTCGTTGGGCGGTCAGCCAGGCGGGCCATTTACCGTAA
GTTATGTAACGCGGAACTCCATATATGGGCTATGAACTAATGACCCCGTAATTGATTACTATTAATAACT
AGTCAATAATCAATGTCAACGCGTATATCTGGCCCGTACATCGCGAAGCAGCGCAAAACGCCTAACCCTA
AGCAGATTCTTCATGCAATTGTCGGTCAAGCCTTGCCTTGTTGTAGCTTAAATTTTGCTCGCGCACTACT
CAGCGACCTCCAACACACAAGCAGGGAGCAGATACTGGCTTAACTATGCGGCATCAGAGCAGATTGTACT
GAGAGTGCACCATAGGGGATCGGGAGATCTCCCGATCCGTCGACGTCAGGTGGCACTTTTCGGGGAAATG
TGCGCGGAACCCCTATTTGTTTATTTTTCTAAATACATTCAAATATGTATCCGCTCATGAGACAATAACC
CTGATAAATGCTTCAATAATATTGAAAAAGGAAGAGTATGAGTATTCAACATTTCCGTGTCGCCCTTATT
CCCTTTTTTGCGGCATTTTGCCTTCCTGTTTTTGCTCACCCAGAAACGCTGGTAAAAGTAAAAGATGCTG
AAGATCAGTTGGGTGCACGAGTGGGTTACATCGAACTGGATCTCAACAGCGGTAAGATCCTTGAGAGTTT
TCGCCCCGAAGAACGTTTTCCAATGATGAGCACTTTTAAAGTTCTGCTATGTGGCGCGGTATTATCCCGT
ATTGACGCCGGGCAAGAGCAACTCGGTCGCCGCATACACTATTCTCAGAATGACTTGGTTGAGTACTCAC
CAGTCACAGAAAAGCATCTTACGGATGGCATGACAGTAAGAGAATTATGCAGTGCTGCCATAACCATGAG
TGATAACACTGCGGCCAACTTACTTCTGACAACGATCGGAGGACCGAAGGAGCTAACCGCTTTTTTGCAC
AACATGGGGGATCATGTAACTCGCCTTGATCGTTGGGAACCGGAGCTGAATGAAGCCATACCAAACGACG
AGCGTGACACCACGATGCCTGTAGCAATGGCAACAACGTTGCGCAAACTATTAACTGGCGAACTACTTAC
TCTAGCTTCCCGGCAACAATTAATAGACTGGATGGAGGCGGATAAAGTTGCAGGACCACTTCTGCGCTCG
GCCCTTCCGGCTGGCTGGTTTATTGCTGATAAATCTGGAGCCGGTGAGCGTGGGTCTCGCGGTATCATTG
CAGCACTGGGGCCAGATGGTAAGCCCTCCCGTATCGTAGTTATCTACACGACGGGGAGTCAGGCAACTAT
GGATGAACGAAATAGACAGATCGCTGAGATAGGTGCCTCACTGATTAAGCATTGGTAACTGTCAGACCAA
GTTTACTCATATATACTTTAGATTGATTTAAAACTTCATTTTTAATTTAAAAGGATCTAGGTGAAGATCC
TTTTTGATAATCTCATGACCAAAATCCCTTAACGTGAGTTTTCGTTCCACTGAGCGTCAGACCCCGTAGA
AAAGATCAAAGGATCTTCTTGAGATCCTTTTTTTCTGCGCGTAATCTGCTGCTTGCAAACAAAAAAACCA
CCGCTACCAGCGGTGGTTTGTTTGCCGGATCAAGAGCTACCAACTCTTTTTCCGAAGGTAACTGGCTTCA
GCAGAGCGCAGATACCAAATACTGTTCTTCTAGTGTAGCCGTAGTTAGGCCACCACTTCAAGAACTCTGT
AGCACCGCCTACATACCTCGCTCTGCTAATCCTGTTACCAGTGGCTGCTGCCAGTGGCGATAAGTCGTGT
CTTACCGGGTTGGACTCAAGACGATAGTTACCGGATAAGGCGCAGCGGTCGGGCTGAACGGGGGGTTCGT
GCACACAGCCCAGCTTGGAGCGAACGACCTACACCGAACTGAGATACCTACAGCGTGAGCTATGAGAAAG
CGCCACGCTTCCCGAAGGGAGAAAGGCGGACAGGTATCCGGTAAGCGGCAGGGTCGGAACAGGAGAGCGC
ACGAGGGAGCTTCCAGGGGGAAACGCCTGGTATCTTTATAGTCCTGTCGGGTTTCGCCACCTCTGACTTG
AGCGTCGATTTTTGTGATGCTCGTCAGGGGGGCGGAGCCTATGGAAAAACGCCAGCAACGCGGCCTTTTT
ACGGTTCCTGGCCTTTTGCTGGCCTTTTGCTCACATGTTCTTTCCTGCGTTATCCCCTGATTCTGTGGAT
AACCGTATTACCGCCTTTGAGTGAGCTGATACCGCTCGCCGCAGCCGAACGACCGAGCGCAGCGAGTCAG
TGAGCGAGGAAGCGGAAGAGCGCCCAATACGCAAACCGCCTCTCCCCGCGCGTTGGCCGATTCATTAATG
CAGCTGGCACGACAGGTTTCCCGACTGGAAAGCGGGCAGTGAGCGCAACGCAATTAATGTGAGTTAGCTC
ACTCATTAGGCACCCCAGGCTTTACACTTTATGCTTCCGGCTCGTATGTTGTGTGGAATTGTGAGCGGAT
AACAATTTCACACAGGAAACAGCTATGACCATGATTACGCCAAGCTCTAGCTAGAGGTCGACGGTATACA
GACATGATAAGATACATTGATGAGTTTGGACAAACCACAACTAGAATGCAGTGAAAAAAATGCTTTATTT
GTGAAATTTGTGATGCTATTGCTTTATTTGTAACCATTATAAGCTGCAATAAACAAGTTGGGGTGGGCGA
AGAACTCCAGCATGAGATCCCCGCGCTGGAGGATCATCCAGCCGGCGTCCCGGAAAACGATTCCGAAGCC
CAACCTTTCATAGAAGGCGGCGGTGGAATCGAAATCTCGTAGCACGTGTCAGTCCTGCTCCTCGGCCACG
AAGTGCACGCAGTTGCCGGCCGGGTCGCGCAGGGCGAACTCCCGCCCCCACGGCTGCTCGCCGATCTCGG
TCATGGCCGGCCCGGAGGCGTCCCGGAAGTTCGTGGACACGACCTCCGACCACTCGGCGTACAGCTCGTC
CAGGCCGCGCACCCACACCCAGGCCAGGGTGTTGTCCGGCACCACCTGGTCCTGGACCGCGCTGATGAAC
AGGGTCACGTCGTCCCGGACCACACCGGCGAAGTCGTCCTCCACGAAGTCCCGGGAGAACCCGAGCCGGT
CGGTCCAGAACTCGACCGCTCCGGCGACGTCGCGCGCGGTGAGCACCGGAACGGCACTGGTCAACTTGGC
CATGGTTTAGTTCCTCACCTTGTCGTATTATACTATGCCGATATACTATGCCGATGATTAATTGTCAACA
CGTGCTGATCAGATCCGAAAATGGATATACAAGCTCCCGGGAGCTTTTTGCAAAAGCCTAGGCCTCCAAA
AAAGCCTCCTCACTACTTCTGGAATAGCTCAGAGGCAGAGGCGGCCTCGGCCTCTGCATAAATAAAAAAA
ATTAGTCAGCCATGGGGCGGAGAATGGGCGGAACTGGGCGGAGTTAGGGGCGGGATGGGCGGAGTTAGGG
GCGGGACTATGGTTGCTGACTAATTGAGATGCATGCTTTGCATACTTCTGCCTGCTGGGGAGCCTGGGGA
CTTTCCACACCTGGTTGCTGACTAATTGAGATGCATGCTTTGCATACTTCTGCCTGCTGGGGAGCCTGGG
GACTTTCCACACCCTAACTGACACACATTCCACAGAATTAATTCGCGTTAAATTTTTGTTAAATCAGCTC
ATTTTTTAACCAATAGGCCGAAATCGGCAAAATCCCTTATAAATCAAAAGAATAGACCGAGATAGGGT
[37 nt withheld, positions 4339-4375]
AAAGAACGTGGACTCCAACGTCAAAGG
[49 nt withheld, positions 4403-4451]
T
[91 nt withheld, positions 4453-4543]
G
[124 nt withheld, positions 4545-4668]
GGGGATACCCCCTAGAGCCCCAGCTGGTTCTTTCCGCCTCAGAAGCCATAGAGCCCACCGCATCCCCAGC
ATGCCTGCTATTGTCTTCCCAATCCTCCCCCTTGCTGTCCTGCCCCACCCCACCCCCCAGAATAGAATGA
CACCTACTCAGACAATGCGATGCAATTTCCTCATTTTATTAGGAAAGGACAGTGGGAGTGGCACCTTCCA
GGGTCAAGGAAGGCACGGGGGAGGGGCAAACAACAGATGGCTGGCAACTAGAAGGCACAGTCGAGGCTGA
TCAGCGGGTTTAAACGGGCCCTGCTAGAGATTTTCCACACTGACTAAAAGGGTCTGAGGGATCTCTAGTT
ACCAGAGTCACACAACAGACGGGCACACACTACTTGAAGCACTCAAGGCAAGCTTTATTGAGGCTTAAGC
AGTGGGTTCCCTAGTTAGCCAGAGAGCTCCCAGGCTCAGATCTGGTCTAACCAGAGAGACCCAGTACAGT
CCGGATGCAGCTCTCGGGCCATGTGATGAAATGCTAGGCGGCTGTCAAACCTCCACTCTAATACTTCTCT
CTCCGGGTCATCCATCCCATGCAGGCTCACAGGGTGTAACAAGCGGGTGTTCTCTCCTTCATTGGCTTCT
TCTACCTTCTCTTGCTCAACTGGTACTAGTTCTGCTAGATGGAACTGAGTACACTGCCTAATATCACGTC
CTAGCCTTGTAGCACCATCCAAAGGTCAGTGGATATCTGATCCCTGGCCCTGGTGTGTAGTTCTGCCAAT
CAGGGAAGTAGCCTTGTGTGTGGTAGATCCACAGATCAAGGATATCTTGTCTTCGTTGGGAGTGAATTAG
CCCTTCCAGTCCCCCCTTTTCTTTTAAAAAGTGGCTAAGATCTACAGCTGCCTTGTAAGTCATTGGTCTT
AAAGGTACCTGAGGTGTGACTGGAAAACCCACCTCCTCCTCCTCTTGTGCTTCTAGCCAGGCACAATCAG
CATTGGTAGCTGCTGTATTGCTACTTGTGATTGCTCCATGTTTTTCTAGGTCTCGAGGTCGACGGTATCG
ATGCGGGGAAGCGGCCCAAAGGGAGATCCGACTCGTCTGAGGGCGAAGGCGAAGACGCGGAAGAGGCCGC
AGAGCCGGCAGCAGGCCGCGGGAAGGAAGGTCCGCTGGATTGAGGGCCGAAGGGACGTAGCAGAAGGACG
TCCCGCGCAGAATCCAGGTGGCAACACAGGCGAGCAGCCAAGGAAAGGACGATGATTTCCCCGACAACAC
CACGGAATTGTCAGTGCCCAACAGCCGAGCCCCTGTCCAGCAGCGGGCAAGGCAGGCGGCGATGAGTTCC
GCCGTGGCAATAGGGAGGGGGAAAGCGAAAGTCCCGGAAAGGAGCTGACAGGTGGTGGCAATGCCCCAAC
CAGTGGGGGTTGCGTCAGCAAACACAGTGCACACCACGCCACGTTGCCTGACAACGGGCCACAACTCCTC
ATAAAGAGACAGCAACCAGGATTTATACAAGGAGGAGAAAATGAAAGCCATACGGGAAGCAATAGCATGA
TACAAAGGCATTAAAGCAGCGTATCCACATAGCGTAAAAGGAGCAACATAGTTAAGAATACCAGTCAATC
TTTCACAAATTTTGTAATCCAGAGGTTGATTGTCGACTTAACGCGTTCTAGATTCACTTGTACAGCTCGT
CCATGCCGCCGGTGGAGTGGCGGCCCTCGGCGCGTTCGTACTGTTCCACGATGGTGTAGTCCTCGTTGTG
GGAGGTGATGTCCAACTTGATGTTGACGTTGTAGGCGCCGGGCAGCTGCACGGGCTTCTTGGCCTTGTAG
GTGGTCTTGACCTCAGCGTCGTAGTGGCCGCCGTCCTTCAGCTTCAGCCTCTGCTTGATCTCGCCCTTCA
GGGCGCCGTCCTCGGGGTACATCCGCTCGGAGGAGGCCTCCCAGCCCATGGTCTTCTTCTGCATTACGGG
GCCGTCGGAGGGGAAGTTGGTGCCGCGCAGCTTCACCTTGTAGATGAACTCGCCGTCCTGCAGGGAGGAG
TCCTGGGTCACGGTCACCACGCCGCCGTCCTCGAAGTTCATCACGCGCTCCCACTTGAAGCCCTCGGGGA
AGGACAGCTTCAAGTAGTCGGGGATGTCGGCGGGGTGCTTCACGTAGGCCTTGGAGCCGTACATGAACTG
AGGGGACAGGATGTCCCAGGCGAAGGGCAGGGGGCCACCCTTGGTCACCTTCAGCTTGGCGGTCTGGGTG
CCCTCGTAGGGGCGGCCCTCGCCCTCGCCCTCGATCTCGAACTCGTGGCCGTTCACGGAGCCCTCCATGT
GCACCTTGAAGCGCATGAACTCCTTGATGATGGCCATGTTATCCTCCTCGCCCTTGCTCACTCCGGAGCC
AGGGCCAGGGTTCTCCTCGACGTCGCCAGCCTGCTTCAGCAGGGAAAAGTTGGTGGCCCCGGATCCATCG
AATTCACGCGTCTTTTGATGAAACAGAAGTTTTTTGATATTTCCATTTGAATATTTTGGTATCTGATTGG
TGATGATTTCAGCTAACATCTCGGGGAATTCAATACTCATGGTCTTATCCAAAAATGTTTGGAAGCAATA
GTTAAGGAGATTTTCAACCACTTCATGCATAGAATCCAAGAGTTTTGTCAGTTGATAAAACCGCTGCCAG
TTCTGGCTGGAGTTTCCTTCCCTCTTGACAATGGCTTTTCCTAGCTCTTTGATGTAGGTCATTCTAATTT
CATCAAATAGCTCTTGGCTCTTCAGACCGTCCTTAGGAACTGAAGAGAGAAGCAGTAAGGTTTTCATACA
GAGATACTCTTCATAAGATACCTGAAGCCTGTGTAACTCAGAGGAAACATACAGCATGTGTTTACATTGG
TCGTACATGCAGGGTAGAGTCATTCTCTGCTCATTAATAATCAGATCAGGAGCAAAACACAGCAGGTTTG
CACTTGATTGTCTATATGATCTCCACCCCAGAGCAAATGCCATAAGAAACATCCAGGAGTACTGCAGTAG
GGTCATTTGGTCATCCAGGTGTAAGTTCCTGAAACCTGGTATTGCCTTTGCCCATTTCACTGCTGCAATC
ACTTGCCGCCCTCCTAACATGTTGAGCGTAGTCATGATCCTCCAAGTTGAGTCTGGAACAGAGCTATCAT
ATCCTGCATATAACACTTCAGGTTCAATAACCTCCAACAGTGACACCAGGGTAGGGGTGAGTTGTGGTAA
CGTTGCAGGAACTATTGTTTTGTTACCAGGATTTTCAGAGGTTTCTTGTGAGACTCCTGTAGTGGCCTGC
TGAATTCCTTTTATTTTTTTCTTTGTTTTTCGAGCTTCCAGGTTCATTCCAGCCTGAAGACATTTTCGAT
AGCGGCATGCTGGGCAGTTTTTTCTTCGAATTTTATCGATGATGCAATCATTCCTTCCAGCACATAGGTA
ATTGTGCTGTCCTTCCACTGCTCTTTTGAAGAAAACTTTACAGCTTCCACAAGTTAAGACTCCATAATGA
CATCCTGAAGCTTCATCAGAGCACACCAGGCAGAGTTTGGGAGGTGGTCCTGTTGTTGCTGTTGAGGAGC
TGGATGGAGGAGAGCTTACATCTGGTCTCATGCTGGGGCTTGAATAGCCATTAGAAAAAACTGTTCGACC
AGGGAAGTTCAGAGTCCCCAGAGAAGTCAAGTTGTCATCTCCAGATCCTTGGCACCTATTCCAATTTTCG
GAACCAACGGGAATTGGTGGAATGACATTAAAAATAGGCTTCTGATCCTGCTGTTGAGAAAGGGATGCTG
TATTCATGTCATAGTGGTACATCTGTCCTCCAGAGGTACTCACACCATGAACAGAAATGGCAGACATTTT
ATTACCAATTATATTTGCTCCAGGAAAGCTTGCCTGACAGTAAACTGTGCCCAGTTTCTCTTGCTTAATT
ACCCCAGGGGTGCAGAGTTCGATGAAATCTTCTTTTTCTGTTTTCACTTGGGGCAGTGTTACATTACTGG
GGCTTGACAAAACCAGATCTCCATTATCCTTAATTTTGGGTTTAGTGTCCGGTAAAATGAGAGGCTTGCA
GTCCTCATTCGAGTTTCCTTCCAAAAGGAATGAATCGTCTTCTCCCGCCAGAGGAGAAAGCAAACAGTTT
TCATCTATCAACAGGTCTGATCTCCAAGGACTCTCATTCGTCTCTTTACCTGGGGACCCAGAAGAAAACT
CCAAATCCTGCAAAATGTCAAAGGTGCTTTGGTCTGTGGTATACAATTTCACATTGCCACCGTTGGTGCC
AGTCTGGCCCTTCAAATGTTGCTGTTCTGAAGATACATCAGAGTGAGTTTTTGGAAACTCCTTCTCTGTG
GGGGCAGCAGACACAGCAGTGGATGCTGAACTCTTGGGGTTCTCTGGAACACTGGTCGACCTATTGAGGT
TTGCAATGCTTTCTTCCAAAAGCTTTAAGTCTGTTTCCCCCGAGGAAAGGCTGATTTGGCCCTGCTGTGG
GAATCCCAGGTCATTTCCCATCACTTTTGTTTCTGTCTCTCCCATATACAGTCCCATTGAGAGTGAAACT
GCTTTGGACAGATCTGGCTGCTGCGCATTGCTTACTGAGCCTTTTGGAAAATCAACCAAAAGTCTTCGCT
GCTTGGAGTCTGATTGAGAAGCGACAGCCAGTGAGGGTGAAGACGCAGAAACCTTCACAGTAGCTCCTCC
TCTTAGGGTTTTATAGAAGTCCATCACATCTCCCCTCTCCTGAGCAAGCACACTGCTGGGGTTTTCTTCT
CTACCAGGAGTTAATGATTCTTTGGAGTCCATGGTGGCGGAATTCGGGGCCGCGGAGGCTGGATCGGTCC
CGGTGTCTTCTATGGAGGTCAAAACAGCGTGGATGGCGTCTCCAGGCGATCTGACGGTTCACTAAACGAG
CTCTGCTTATATAGGCCTCCCACCGTACACGCCTACCTCGACCCGGGTACCGAGCTCGACTTCCACTTTT
CTCTATCACTGATAGGGAGTGGTAAACTCGACTTTCACTTTTCTCTATCACTGATAGGGAGTGGTAAACT
CGACTTTCACTTTTCTCTATCACTGATAGGGAGTGGTAAACTCGACTTTCACTTTTCTCTATCACTGATA
GGGAGTGGTAAACTCGACTTTCNNNNNNNNNNNNNNNNNNNNNNNNNNNNNNNNNNNNNNNNNNNNNNNN
NNNNNNNNNNNNNNNNNNNNNNNNNNNNNNNNNNNNNNNNNNNNNNNNNNNNACTTTTCTCTATCACTGA
TAGGGAGTGGTAAACTCGAGATCTAACCAAACTGGATCTCTGCTGTCCCTGTAATAAACCCGAAAATTTT
GAATTTTTGTAATTTGTTTTTGTAATTCTTTAGTTTGTATGTCTGTTGCTATTATGTCTACTATTCTTTC
CCCTGCACTGTACCCCCCAATCCCCCCTTTTCTTTTAAAATTGTGGATGAATACTGCCATTTGTCTGCAG
AATTGGCGCACGCAGTGCCGATCCGTTCACTAATCGAATGGATCTGTCTCTGTCTCTCTCTCCACCTTCT
TCTTCTATTCCTTCGGGCCTGTCGGGTCCCCTCGGGGTTGGGAGGTGGGTCTGAAACGATAATGGTGAAT
ATCCCTGCCTAACTCTATTCACTATAGAAAGTACAGCAAAAACTATTCTTAAACCTACCAAGCCTCCTAC
TATCATTATGAATAATTTTATATACCACAGCCAATTTGTTATGTTAAACCAATTCCACAAACTTGCCCAT
TTATCTAATTCCAATAATTCTTGTTCATTCTTTTCTTGCTGGTTTTGCGATTCTTCAATTAAGGAGTGTA
TTAAGCTTGTGTAATTGTTAATTTCTCTGTCCCACTCCATCCAGGTCGTGTGATTCCAAATCTGTTCCAG
AGATTTATTACTCCAACTAGCATTCCAAGGCACAGCAGTGGTGCAAATGAGTTTTCCAGAGCAACCCCAA
ATCCCCAGGAGCTGTTGATCCTTTAGGTATCTTTCCACAGCCAGGATTCTTGCCTGGAGCTGCTTGATGC
CCCAGACTGTGAGTTGCAACAGATGCTGTTGCGCCTCAATAGCCCTCAGCAAATTGTTCTGCTGCTGCAC
TATACCAGACAATAATTGTCTGGCCTGTACCGTCAGCGTCATTGACGCTGCGCCCATAGTGCTTCCTGCT
GCTCCCAAGAACCCAAGGAACAAAGCTCCTATTCCCACTGCTCTTTTTTCTCTCTGCACCACTCTTCTCT
TTGCCTTGGTGGGTGCTACTCCTAATGGTTCAATTTTTACTACTTTATATTTATATAATTCACTTCTCCA
ATTGTCCCTCATATCTCCTCCTCCAGGTCTGAAGATCAGCGGCCGCTTGCTGTGCGGTGGTCTTACTTTT
GTTTTGCTCTTCCTCTATCTTGTCTAAAGCTTCCTTGGTGTCTTTTATCTCTATCCTTTGATGCACACAA
TAGAGGGTTGCTACTGTATTATATAATGATCTAAGTTCTTCTGATCCTGTCTGAAGGGATGGTTGTAGCT
GTCCCAGTATTTGTCTACAGCCTTCTGATGTTTCTAACAGGCCAGGATTAACTGCGAATCGTTCTAGCTC
CCTGCTTGCCCATACTATATGTTTTAATTTATATTTTTTCTTTCCCCCTGGCCTTAACCGAATTTTTTCC
CATCGCGATCTAATTCTCCCCCGCTTAATACTGACGCTCTCGCACCCATCTCTCTCCTTCTAGCCTCCGC
TAGTCAAAATTTTTGGCGTACTCACCAGTCGCCGCCCCTCGCCTCTTGCCGTGCGCGCTTCAGCAAGCCG
AGTCCTGCGTCGAGAGAGCTCCTCTGGTTTCCCTTTCGCTTTCAAGTCCCTGTTCGGGCGCCACTGCTAG
AGATTTTCCACACTGACTAAAAGGGTCTGAGGGATCTCTAGTTACCAGAGTCACACAACAGACGGGCACA
CACTACTTGAAGCACTCAAGGCAAGCTTTATTGAGGCTTAAGCAGTGGGTTCCCTAGTTAGCCAGAGAGC
TCCCAGGCTCAGATCTGGTCTAACCAGAGAGACCCAGTACAG
